Addgene plasmid #77895: SIK1 gRNA (BRDN0001145248)
Purpose: 3rd generation lentiviral gRNA plasmid targeting human SIK1
Depositing lab: John Doench & David Root. Depositing organization: Broad Institute. Publication: Optimized sgRNA design to maximize activity and minimize off-target effects of CRISPR-Cas9. Doench JG, Fusi N, Sullender M, Hegde M, Vaimberg EW, Donovan KF, Smith I, Tothova Z, Wilen C, Orchard R, Virgin HW, Listgarten J, Root DE. Nat Biotechnol. 2016 Jan 18. doi: 10.1038/nbt.3437. PubMed 26780180.
Backbone
  Vector backbone: lentiGuide-Puro
  Backbone manufacturer: Zhang Lab (Addgene plasmid # 52963)
  Vector type: Mammalian Expression, Lentiviral, CRISPR
  Selectable markers: Puromycin
Growth in bacteria
  Bacterial resistance: Ampicillin, 100 μg/mL
  Growth temperature: 37°C
  Growth strain: DH5alpha
  Copy number: High Copy
Gene/Insert
  Gene/Insert name: SIK1 (alt names: SIK1; NM_173354.3)
  gRNA/shRNA sequence: ATGGTCGTGACAGTACTCCA
  Species: H. sapiens (human)
  Entrez Gene: SIK1 (a.k.a. DEE30, MSK, SIK, SIK-1, SIK1B, SNF1LK)
  Promoter: hU6
  Cloning method: Unknown
  Sequencing primers: 5′ U6-F; 3′ pS2-R
Terms and licenses: Academic/Nonprofit Terms; Industry Terms: Not Available to Industry
Depositor comments: The gRNA was designed to target the following Genbank reference sequence(s): NM_173354.3. Note that this plasmid does NOT contain Cas9. It should be used in conjunction with lentiCas9-Blast (Addgene #52962) or otherwise with cell lines already expressing Cas9. Browse the full kinome gRNA library at http://www.addgene.org/pooled-library/broadgpp-human-kinome/ or visit http://www.broadinstitute.org/rnai/public/ for detailed protocols and information.
How to cite: SIK1 gRNA (BRDN0001145248) was a gift from John Doench & David Root (Addgene plasmid # 77895 ; http://n2t.net/addgene:77895 ; RRID:Addgene_77895)
