[The description below was written by a language model from this plasmid's Addgene catalogue record and pLannotate feature annotations shown in this document.]
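Description:
SIK1 gRNA (BRDN0001145248) is a third-generation lentiviral guide RNA plasmid built on the lentiGuide-Puro backbone and designed to direct CRISPR-Cas9 cutting to the human SIK1 gene, with the guide designed against the reference transcript NM_173354.3. It is propagated in E. coli as a high-copy plasmid through a ColE1/pUC-type origin with ampicillin selection (β-lactamase). The backbone also carries an f1 origin, an SV40 origin and poly(A) signal, and remnants of lac-derived cloning sequences with flanking T7 and T3 promoters.

The lentiviral transfer cassette begins with an RSV promoter fused to a truncated HIV-1 5' LTR, which drives Tat-independent production of the genomic RNA. This is followed by the Ψ packaging signal with adjoining gag sequence and the Rev response element for Rev-dependent nuclear export. It ends in a ΔU3 self-inactivating 3' LTR. Inside the cassette, a human U6 RNA polymerase III promoter transcribes the SIK1-specific spacer joined to the Streptococcus pyogenes gRNA scaffold. A cPPT/CTS element lies downstream of this unit and aids nuclear import of the viral genome. A separate EF-1α promoter, annotated as the core promoter plus intron A, expresses puromycin N-acetyltransferase so that transduced mammalian cells can be selected. A WPRE follows to enhance transcript expression.

The plasmid does not encode Cas9, so it must be used with a separate Cas9 vector or in cells that already express the nuclease. It belongs to a human kinome gRNA collection and is suited to SIK1 knockout after lentiviral delivery and puromycin selection.
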