Features (pLannotate 1.2.2; 29 found; start..end, strand, type, name):
     14..80      +  CDS            small t antigen (fragment): SV40 (simian virus 40) small t antigen
    106..317     +  promoter       EF-1α core promoter: core promoter for human elongation factor EF-1α
    318..1256    +  intron         EF-1α intron A: intron upstream of the start codon of human EF-1α
   1278..1877    +  CDS            PuroR (fragment): puromycin N-acetyltransferase; pac from Streptomyces; confers resistance to puromycin
   1893..2481    +  misc_feature   WPRE: woodchuck hepatitis virus posttranscriptional regulatory element
   2532..2551    +  misc_feature   cPPT/CTS (fragment): central polypurine tract and central termination sequence of HIV-1
   2553..2786    +  LTR            3' LTR (ΔU3): self-inactivating 3' long terminal repeat (LTR) from HIV-1
   2864..2985    +  polyA_signal   SV40 poly(A) signal: SV40 polyadenylation signal
   3025..3160    +  rep_origin     SV40 ori: SV40 origin of replication
   3181..3199    -  promoter       T7 promoter: promoter for bacteriophage T7 RNA polymerase
   3207..3362    +  CDS            lacZα (fragment): LacZα fragment of β-galactosidase; lacZ fragment
   3367..3795    +  rep_origin     f1 ori (sequence partly withheld): f1 bacteriophage origin of replication; arrow indicates direction of (+) strand synthesis
   3848..3952    +  promoter       AmpR promoter: bla
   3953..4813    +  CDS            AmpR: β-lactamase; bla; confers resistance to ampicillin, carbenicillin, and related antibiotics
   4984..5572    +  rep_origin     ori: high-copy-number ColE1/pMB1/pBR322/pUC origin of replication
   5755..5847    +  CDS            lacI (fragment): lac repressor; lacI; The lac repressor binds to the lac operator to inhibit transcription in E. coli. This inhibition can be relieved by adding lactose or isopropyl-β-D-thiogalactopyranoside (IPTG).
   5860..5881    +  protein_bind   CAP binding site: CAP binding activates transcription in the presence of cAMP. E. coli catabolite activator protein
   5896..5926    +  promoter       lac promoter: promoter for the E. coli lac operon
   5934..5950    +  protein_bind   lac operator: The lac repressor binds to the lac operator to inhibit transcription in E. coli. This inhibition can be relieved by adding lactose or isopropyl-β-D-thiogalactopyranoside (IPTG). lac repressor encoded by lacI
   5995..6013    +  promoter       T3 promoter: promoter for bacteriophage T3 RNA polymerase
   6041..6267    +  promoter       RSV promoter: Rous sarcoma virus enhancer/promoter
   6268..6448    +  LTR            5' LTR (truncated): truncated 5' long terminal repeat (LTR) from HIV-1
   6495..6620    +  misc_feature   HIV-1 Ψ: packaging signal of human immunodeficiency virus type 1
   6604..6967    +  CDS            HIV-1 gag (fragment): gag protein from human immunodeficiency virus 1; gag
   7113..7346    +  misc_feature   RRE: The Rev response element (RRE) of HIV-1 allows for Rev-dependent mRNA export from the nucleus to the cytoplasm.
   7723..7749    +  CDS            Rev (fragment): human immunodeficiency virus 1 (HIV-1) Rev protein; rev; enhances nuclear export of unspliced and incompletely spliced viral mRNAs
   7753..7993    +  promoter       U6 promoter: RNA polymerase III promoter for human U6 snRNA
   8023..8098    +  misc_RNA       gRNA scaffold: guide RNA scaffold for the Streptococcus pyogenes CRISPR/Cas9 system
   8154..8271    +  misc_feature   cPPT/CTS: central polypurine tract and central termination sequence of HIV-1
>Addgene plasmid #77895 | SIK1 gRNA (BRDN0001145248) | addgene full sequence | sequence record 188606 | Addgene Assembled Sequence
CCCGGGTGCAAAGATGGATAAAGTTTTAAACAGAGAGGAATCTTTGCAGCTAATGGACCTTCTAGGTCTT
GAAAGGAGTGGGAATTGGCTCCGGTGCCCGTCAGTGGGCAGAGCGCACATCGCCCACAGTCCCCGAGAAG
TTGGGGGGAGGGGTCGGCAATTGATCCGGTGCCTAGAGAAGGTGGCGCGGGGTAAACTGGGAAAGTGATG
TCGTGTACTGGCTCCGCCTTTTTCCCGAGGGTGGGGGAGAACCGTATATAAGTGCAGTAGTCGCCGTGAA
CGTTCTTTTTCGCAACGGGTTTGCCGCCAGAACACAGGTAAGTGCCGTGTGTGGTTCCCGCGGGCCTGGC
CTCTTTACGGGTTATGGCCCTTGCGTGCCTTGAATTACTTCCACCTGGCTGCAGTACGTGATTCTTGATC
CCGAGCTTCGGGTTGGAAGTGGGTGGGAGAGTTCGAGGCCTTGCGCTTAAGGAGCCCCTTCGCCTCGTGC
TTGAGTTGAGGCCTGGCCTGGGCGCTGGGGCCGCCGCGTGCGAATCTGGTGGCACCTTCGCGCCTGTCTC
GCTGCTTTCGATAAGTCTCTAGCCATTTAAAATTTTTGATGACCTGCTGCGACGCTTTTTTTCTGGCAAG
ATAGTCTTGTAAATGCGGGCCAAGATCTGCACACTGGTATTTCGGTTTTTGGGGCCGCGGGCGGCGACGG
GGCCCGTGCGTCCCAGCGCACATGTTCGGCGAGGCGGGGCCTGCGAGCGCGGCCACCGAGAATCGGACGG
GGGTAGTCTCAAGCTGGCCGGCCTGCTCTGGTGCCTGGCCTCGCGCCGCCGTGTATCGCCCCGCCCTGGG
CGGCAAGGCTGGCCCGGTCGGCACCAGTTGCGTGAGCGGAAAGATGGCCGCTTCCCGGCCCTGCTGCAGG
GAGCTCAAAATGGAGGACGCGGCGCTCGGGAGAGCGGGCGGGTGAGTCACCCACACAAAGGAAAAGGGCC
TTTCCGTCCTCAGCCGTCGCTTCATGTGACTCCACGGAGTACCGGGCGCCGTCCAGGCACCTCGATTAGT
TCTCGAGCTTTTGGAGTACGTCGTCTTTAGGTTGGGGGGAGGGGTTTTATGCGATGGAGTTTCCCCACAC
TGAGTGGGTGGAGACTGAAGTTAGGCCAGCTTGGCACTTGATGTAATTCTCCTTGGAATTTGCCCTTTTT
GAGTTTGGATCTTGGTTCATTCTCAAGCCTCAGACAGTGGTTCAAAGTTTTTTTCTTCCATTTCAGGTGT
CGTGACGTACGGCCACCATGACCGAGTACAAGCCCACGGTGCGCCTCGCCACCCGCGACGACGTCCCCAG
GGCCGTACGCACCCTCGCCGCCGCGTTCGCCGACTACCCCGCCACGCGCCACACCGTCGATCCGGACCGC
CACATCGAGCGGGTCACCGAGCTGCAAGAACTCTTCCTCACGCGCGTCGGGCTCGACATCGGCAAGGTGT
GGGTCGCGGACGACGGCGCCGCCGTGGCGGTCTGGACCACGCCGGAGAGCGTCGAAGCGGGGGCGGTGTT
CGCCGAGATCGGCCCGCGCATGGCCGAGTTGAGCGGTTCCCGGCTGGCCGCGCAGCAACAGATGGAAGGC
CTCCTGGCGCCGCACCGGCCCAAGGAGCCCGCGTGGTTCCTGGCCACCGTCGGAGTCTCGCCCGACCACC
AGGGCAAGGGTCTGGGCAGCGCCGTCGTGCTCCCCGGAGTGGAGGCGGCCGAGCGCGCCGGGGTGCCCGC
CTTCCTGGAGACCTCCGCGCCCCGCAACCTCCCCTTCTACGAGCGGCTCGGCTTCACCGTCACCGCCGAC
GTCGAGGTGCCCGAAGGACCGCGCACCTGGTGCATGACCCGCAAGCCCGGTGCCTGAACGCGTTAAGTCG
ACAATCAACCTCTGGATTACAAAATTTGTGAAAGATTGACTGGTATTCTTAACTATGTTGCTCCTTTTAC
GCTATGTGGATACGCTGCTTTAATGCCTTTGTATCATGCTATTGCTTCCCGTATGGCTTTCATTTTCTCC
TCCTTGTATAAATCCTGGTTGCTGTCTCTTTATGAGGAGTTGTGGCCCGTTGTCAGGCAACGTGGCGTGG
TGTGCACTGTGTTTGCTGACGCAACCCCCACTGGTTGGGGCATTGCCACCACCTGTCAGCTCCTTTCCGG
GACTTTCGCTTTCCCCCTCCCTATTGCCACGGCGGAACTCATCGCCGCCTGCCTTGCCCGCTGCTGGACA
GGGGCTCGGCTGTTGGGCACTGACAATTCCGTGGTGTTGTCGGGGAAATCATCGTCCTTTCCTTGGCTGC
TCGCCTGTGTTGCCACCTGGATTCTGCGCGGGACGTCCTTCTGCTACGTCCCTTCGGCCCTCAATCCAGC
GGACCTTCCTTCCCGCGGCCTGCTGCCGGCTCTGCGGCCTCTTCCGCGTCTTCGCCTTCGCCCTCAGACG
AGTCGGATCTCCCTTTGGGCCGCCTCCCCGCGTCGACTTTAAGACCAATGACTTACAAGGCAGCTGTAGA
TCTTAGCCACTTTTTAAAAGAAAAGGGGGGACTGGAAGGGCTAATTCACTCCCAACGAAGACAAGATCTG
CTTTTTGCTTGTACTGGGTCTCTCTGGTTAGACCAGATCTGAGCCTGGGAGCTCTCTGGCTAACTAGGGA
ACCCACTGCTTAAGCCTCAATAAAGCTTGCCTTGAGTGCTTCAAGTAGTGTGTGCCCGTCTGTTGTGTGA
CTCTGGTAACTAGAGATCCCTCAGACCCTTTTAGTCAGTGTGGAAAATCTCTAGCAGTACGTATAGTAGT
TCATGTCATCTTATTATTCAGTATTTATAACTTGCAAAGAAATGAATATCAGAGAGTGAGAGGAACTTGT
TTATTGCAGCTTATAATGGTTACAAATAAAGCAATAGCATCACAAATTTCACAAATAAAGCATTTTTTTC
ACTGCATTCTAGTTGTGGTTTGTCCAAACTCATCAATGTATCTTATCATGTCTGGCTCTAGCTATCCCGC
CCCTAACTCCGCCCATCCCGCCCCTAACTCCGCCCAGTTCCGCCCATTCTCCGCCCCATGGCTGACTAAT
TTTTTTTATTTATGCAGAGGCCGAGGCCGCCTCGGCCTCTGAGCTATTCCAGAAGTAGTGAGGAGGCTTT
TTTGGAGGCCTAGGGACGTACCCAATTCGCCCTATAGTGAGTCGTATTACGCGCGCTCACTGGCCGTCGT
TTTACAACGTCGTGACTGGGAAAACCCTGGCGTTACCCAACTTAATCGCCTTGCAGCACATCCCCCTTTC
GCCAGCTGGCGTAATAGCGAAGAGGCCCGCACCGATCGCCCTTCCCAACAGTTGCGCAGCCTGAATGGCG
AATGGG
[124 nt withheld, positions 3367-3490]
C
[91 nt withheld, positions 3492-3582]
A
[49 nt withheld, positions 3584-3632]
CCTTTGACGTTGGAGTCCACGTTCTTT
[37 nt withheld, positions 3660-3696]
ACCCTATCTCGGTCTATTCTTTTGATTTATAAGGGATTTTGCCGATTTCGGCCTATTGGTTAAAAAATGA
GCTGATTTAACAAAAATTTAACGCGAATTTTAACAAAATATTAACGCTTACAATTTAGGTGGCACTTTTC
GGGGAAATGTGCGCGGAACCCCTATTTGTTTATTTTTCTAAATACATTCAAATATGTATCCGCTCATGAG
ACAATAACCCTGATAAATGCTTCAATAATATTGAAAAAGGAAGAGTATGAGTATTCAACATTTCCGTGTC
GCCCTTATTCCCTTTTTTGCGGCATTTTGCCTTCCTGTTTTTGCTCACCCAGAAACGCTGGTGAAAGTAA
AAGATGCTGAAGATCAGTTGGGTGCACGAGTGGGTTACATCGAACTGGATCTCAACAGCGGTAAGATCCT
TGAGAGTTTTCGCCCCGAAGAACGTTTTCCAATGATGAGCACTTTTAAAGTTCTGCTATGTGGCGCGGTA
TTATCCCGTATTGACGCCGGGCAAGAGCAACTCGGTCGCCGCATACACTATTCTCAGAATGACTTGGTTG
AGTACTCACCAGTCACAGAAAAGCATCTTACGGATGGCATGACAGTAAGAGAATTATGCAGTGCTGCCAT
AACCATGAGTGATAACACTGCGGCCAACTTACTTCTGACAACGATCGGAGGACCGAAGGAGCTAACCGCT
TTTTTGCACAACATGGGGGATCATGTAACTCGCCTTGATCGTTGGGAACCGGAGCTGAATGAAGCCATAC
CAAACGACGAGCGTGACACCACGATGCCTGTAGCAATGGCAACAACGTTGCGCAAACTATTAACTGGCGA
ACTACTTACTCTAGCTTCCCGGCAACAATTAATAGACTGGATGGAGGCGGATAAAGTTGCAGGACCACTT
CTGCGCTCGGCCCTTCCGGCTGGCTGGTTTATTGCTGATAAATCTGGAGCCGGTGAGCGTGGGTCTCGCG
GTATCATTGCAGCACTGGGGCCAGATGGTAAGCCCTCCCGTATCGTAGTTATCTACACGACGGGGAGTCA
GGCAACTATGGATGAACGAAATAGACAGATCGCTGAGATAGGTGCCTCACTGATTAAGCATTGGTAACTG
TCAGACCAAGTTTACTCATATATACTTTAGATTGATTTAAAACTTCATTTTTAATTTAAAAGGATCTAGG
TGAAGATCCTTTTTGATAATCTCATGACCAAAATCCCTTAACGTGAGTTTTCGTTCCACTGAGCGTCAGA
CCCCGTAGAAAAGATCAAAGGATCTTCTTGAGATCCTTTTTTTCTGCGCGTAATCTGCTGCTTGCAAACA
AAAAAACCACCGCTACCAGCGGTGGTTTGTTTGCCGGATCAAGAGCTACCAACTCTTTTTCCGAAGGTAA
CTGGCTTCAGCAGAGCGCAGATACCAAATACTGTTCTTCTAGTGTAGCCGTAGTTAGGCCACCACTTCAA
GAACTCTGTAGCACCGCCTACATACCTCGCTCTGCTAATCCTGTTACCAGTGGCTGCTGCCAGTGGCGAT
AAGTCGTGTCTTACCGGGTTGGACTCAAGACGATAGTTACCGGATAAGGCGCAGCGGTCGGGCTGAACGG
GGGGTTCGTGCACACAGCCCAGCTTGGAGCGAACGACCTACACCGAACTGAGATACCTACAGCGTGAGCT
ATGAGAAAGCGCCACGCTTCCCGAAGGGAGAAAGGCGGACAGGTATCCGGTAAGCGGCAGGGTCGGAACA
GGAGAGCGCACGAGGGAGCTTCCAGGGGGAAACGCCTGGTATCTTTATAGTCCTGTCGGGTTTCGCCACC
TCTGACTTGAGCGTCGATTTTTGTGATGCTCGTCAGGGGGGCGGAGCCTATGGAAAAACGCCAGCAACGC
GGCCTTTTTACGGTTCCTGGCCTTTTGCTGGCCTTTTGCTCACATGTTCTTTCCTGCGTTATCCCCTGAT
TCTGTGGATAACCGTATTACCGCCTTTGAGTGAGCTGATACCGCTCGCCGCAGCCGAACGACCGAGCGCA
GCGAGTCAGTGAGCGAGGAAGCGGAAGAGCGCCCAATACGCAAACCGCCTCTCCCCGCGCGTTGGCCGAT
TCATTAATGCAGCTGGCACGACAGGTTTCCCGACTGGAAAGCGGGCAGTGAGCGCAACGCAATTAATGTG
AGTTAGCTCACTCATTAGGCACCCCAGGCTTTACACTTTATGCTTCCGGCTCGTATGTTGTGTGGAATTG
TGAGCGGATAACAATTTCACACAGGAAACAGCTATGACCATGATTACGCCAAGCGCGCAATTAACCCTCA
CTAAAGGGAACAAAAGCTGGAGCTGCAAGCTTAATGTAGTCTTATGCAATACTCTTGTAGTCTTGCAACA
TGGTAACGATGAGTTAGCAACATGCCTTACAAGGAGAGAAAAAGCACCGTGCATGCCGATTGGTGGAAGT
AAGGTGGTACGATCGTGCCTTATTAGGAAGGCAACAGACGGGTCTGACATGGATTGGACGAACCACTGAA
TTGCCGCATTGCAGAGATATTGTATTTAAGTGCCTAGCTCGATACATAAACGGGTCTCTCTGGTTAGACC
AGATCTGAGCCTGGGAGCTCTCTGGCTAACTAGGGAACCCACTGCTTAAGCCTCAATAAAGCTTGCCTTG
AGTGCTTCAAGTAGTGTGTGCCCGTCTGTTGTGTGACTCTGGTAACTAGAGATCCCTCAGACCCTTTTAG
TCAGTGTGGAAAATCTCTAGCAGTGGCGCCCGAACAGGGACTTGAAAGCGAAAGGGAAACCAGAGGAGCT
CTCTCGACGCAGGACTCGGCTTGCTGAAGCGCGCACGGCAAGAGGCGAGGGGCGGCGACTGGTGAGTACG
CCAAAAATTTTGACTAGCGGAGGCTAGAAGGAGAGAGATGGGTGCGAGAGCGTCAGTATTAAGCGGGGGA
GAATTAGATCGCGATGGGAAAAAATTCGGTTAAGGCCAGGGGGAAAGAAAAAATATAAATTAAAACATAT
AGTATGGGCAAGCAGGGAGCTAGAACGATTCGCAGTTAATCCTGGCCTGTTAGAAACATCAGAAGGCTGT
AGACAAATACTGGGACAGCTACAACCATCCCTTCAGACAGGATCAGAAGAACTTAGATCATTATATAATA
CAGTAGCAACCCTCTATTGTGTGCATCAAAGGATAGAGATAAAAGACACCAAGGAAGCTTTAGACAAGAT
AGAGGAAGAGCAAAACAAAAGTAAGACCACCGCACAGCAAGCGGCCGCTGATCTTCAGACCTGGAGGAGG
AGATATGAGGGACAATTGGAGAAGTGAATTATATAAATATAAAGTAGTAAAAATTGAACCATTAGGAGTA
GCACCCACCAAGGCAAAGAGAAGAGTGGTGCAGAGAGAAAAAAGAGCAGTGGGAATAGGAGCTTTGTTCC
TTGGGTTCTTGGGAGCAGCAGGAAGCACTATGGGCGCAGCGTCAATGACGCTGACGGTACAGGCCAGACA
ATTATTGTCTGGTATAGTGCAGCAGCAGAACAATTTGCTGAGGGCTATTGAGGCGCAACAGCATCTGTTG
CAACTCACAGTCTGGGGCATCAAGCAGCTCCAGGCAAGAATCCTGGCTGTGGAAAGATACCTAAAGGATC
AACAGCTCCTGGGGATTTGGGGTTGCTCTGGAAAACTCATTTGCACCACTGCTGTGCCTTGGAATGCTAG
TTGGAGTAATAAATCTCTGGAACAGATTTGGAATCACACGACCTGGATGGAGTGGGACAGAGAAATTAAC
AATTACACAAGCTTAATACACTCCTTAATTGAAGAATCGCAAAACCAGCAAGAAAAGAATGAACAAGAAT
TATTGGAATTAGATAAATGGGCAAGTTTGTGGAATTGGTTTAACATAACAAATTGGCTGTGGTATATAAA
ATTATTCATAATGATAGTAGGAGGCTTGGTAGGTTTAAGAATAGTTTTTGCTGTACTTTCTATAGTGAAT
AGAGTTAGGCAGGGATATTCACCATTATCGTTTCAGACCCACCTCCCAACCCCGAGGGGACCCAGAGAGG
GCCTATTTCCCATGATTCCTTCATATTTGCATATACGATACAAGGCTGTTAGAGAGATAATTAGAATTAA
TTTGACTGTAAACACAAAGATATTAGTACAAAATACGTGACGTAGAAAGTAATAATTTCTTGGGTAGTTT
GCAGTTTTAAAATTATGTTTTAAAATGGACTATCATATGCTTACCGTAACTTGAAAGTATTTCGATTTCT
TGGCTTTATATATCTTGTGGAAAGGACGAAACACCGATGGTCGTGACAGTACTCCAGTTTTAGAGCTAGA
AATAGCAAGTTAAAATAAGGCTAGTCCGTTATCAACTTGAAAAAGTGGCACCGAGTCGGTGCTTTTTTAA
GCTTGGCGTAACTAGATCTTGAGACAAATGGCAGTATTCATCCACAATTTTAAAAGAAAAGGGGGGATTG
GGGGGTACAGTGCAGGGGAAAGAATAGTAGACATAATAGCAACAGACATACAAACTAAAGAATTACAAAA
ACAAATTACAAAAATTCAAAATTTTCGGGTTTATTACAGGGACAGCAGAGATCCACTTTGGCGCCGGCTC
GAGGGGG
