>Addgene plasmid #77895 | SIK1 gRNA (BRDN0001145248) | depositor partial sequence | sequence record 145355 | Target Sequence
ATGGTCGTGACAGTACTCCA
