>Addgene plasmid #77895 | SIK1 gRNA (BRDN0001145248) | addgene partial sequence | sequence record 188605 | hU6-F
AGAAAGTAATAATTTCTTGGGTAGTTTGCAGTTTTAAAATTATGTTTTAAAATGGACTATCATATGCTTA
CCGTAACTTGAAAGTATTTCGATTTCTTGGCTTTATATATCTTGTGGAAAGGACGAAACACCGATGGTCG
TGACAGTACTCCAGTTTTAGAGCTAGAAATAGCAAGTTAAAATAAGGCTAGTCCGTTATCAACTTGAAAA
AGTGGCACCGAGTCGGTGCTTTTTTAAGCTTGGCGTAACTAGATCTTGAGACAAATGGCAGTATTCATCC
ACAATTTTAAAAGAAAAGGGGGGATTGGGGGGTACAGTGCAGGGGAAAGAATAGTAGACATAATAGCAAC
AGACATACAAACTAAAGAATTACAAAAACAAATTACAAAAATTCAAAATTTTCGGGTTTATTACAGGGAC
AGCAGAGATCCACTTTGGCGCCGGCTCGAGGGGGCCCGGGTGCAAAGATGGATAAAGTTTTAAACAGAGA
GGAATCTTTGCAGCTAATGGACCTTCTAGGTCTTGAAAGGAGTGGGAATTGGCTCCGGTGCCCGTCAGTG
GGCAGAGCGC
